>Addgene plasmid #140859 | pLz77_CB_operon_CsoS2_N3 | addgene full sequence | sequence record 300514 | Addgene NGS Result
GCGCTGGCTGAGACGATGCGAACCTTCTCCAGCTTCAGCCGTGGCTCCCAGCGATCGAGCGCTTCAGCTG
TGGCCGCCACCAGGTCAACGATGAGGGACTGGTTGATCGGCTAGTCATCAAATAAAACGAAAGGCTCAGT
CGGAAGACTGGGCCTTTCGTTTTATCTGTTGTTTGTCGGTGAACGCTCTCCTGAGTAGGACAAATCCGCC
GGGAGCGGATTTGAACGTTGCGAAGCAACGGCCCGGAGGGTGGCGGGCAGGACGCCCGCCATAAACTGCC
AGGCATCAAATTAAGCAGAAGGCCATCCTGACGGATGGCCTTTTTGCGTTTCTACTCTAGTTTCGAATTG
TGAGCGCTCACAATTTCGAAACCCCAGGCTTGACACTTTATGCTTCCGGCTCGTATAATGTGTGGAATTG
TGAGCGGATAACAATTTCAGCTAGGTGCGCGAATCCCCCATCCTTTCAGGAGGAACTCATGGCAGTTAAA
AAGTATAGTGCTGGTGTAAAAGAATACCGGCAGACCTATTGGATGCCGGAATACACACCGTTGGATTCCG
ACATCCTTGCATGCTTCAAAATCACCCCACAACCGGGTGTTGATCGCGAAGAAGCCGCAGCCGCGGTTGC
AGCAGAATCTTCAACCGGCACATGGACCACCGTGTGGACCGATTTGCTGACCGACATGGACTACTACAAA
GGCCGTGCCTATCGCATTGAAGACGTACCCGGTGACGATGCGGCATTCTATGCCTTTATCGCCTACCCAA
TCGACCTGTTCGAAGAAGGGTCAGTTGTTAACGTGTTTACCTCACTGGTTGGTAACGTGTTCGGCTTCAA
AGCGGTACGCGGCCTGCGTCTGGAAGATGTTCGCTTCCCACTCGCCTACGTTAAAACCTGTGGCGGCCCA
CCGCACGGTATTCAAGTCGAACGCGACAAGATGAACAAATATGGTCGCCCACTGTTGGGTTGCACCATCA
AGCCAAAACTTGGTTTGTCTGCGAAAAACTACGGCCGTGCCGTATACGAGTGCCTCCGTGGCGGCCTCGA
CTTCACTAAAGATGATGAAAACATCAATTCTCAGCCGTTCATGCGCTGGCGCGATCGCTTCTTGTTCGTA
CAAGACGCGACCGAAACTGCTGAAGCCCAAACCGGCGAACGCAAAGGCCATTACCTCAACGTAACGGCGC
CAACTCCTGAAGAAATGTACAAGCGCGCAGAATTCGCCAAAGAAATTGGCGCGCCAATCATTATGCACGA
CTACATCACCGGTGGCTTCACGGCCAACACTGGCTTGGCCAAGTGGTGTCAAGACAACGGCGTACTGCTG
CACATCCACCGTGCGATGCATGCGGTTATCGACCGTAACCCGAACCACGGTATTCACTTCCGTGTTCTGA
CCAAGATTCTGCGTTTGTCGGGTGGCGATCACCTGCACACCGGTACCGTTGTCGGCAAACTGGAAGGCGA
CCGTGCCTCTACTCTGGGCTGGATTGATTTGCTCCGCGAATCGTTTATCCCTGAAGATCGCTCGCGCGGT
ATCTTCTTCGATCAAGACTGGGGTTCAATGCCAGGCGTATTCGCTGTGGCCTCTGGTGGTATTCACGTAT
GGCACATGCCTGCGCTGGTTAACATCTTTGGTGACGACTCTGTCCTCCAATTCGGTGGCGGTACGCTGGG
TCATCCATGGGGCAACGCTGCCGGTGCTGCTGCCAACCGTGTTGCTCTGGAAGCCTGCGTAGAAGCGCGT
AACCAAGGCCGCGATATCGAAAAAGAAGGCAAAGAAATTCTGACTGCTGCTGCACAGCACAGCCCAGAAC
TGAAGATTGCCATGGAAACTTGGAAAGAGATCAAATTCGAATTTGACACTGTCGACAAACTCGACACTCA
AAATCGTTGATCCCTCGTACCACACAACATACTAAGGTGAGTAACCATGGCTGAAATGCAGGATTACAAG
CAAAGCCTCAAATATGAGACTTTCTCTTATCTTCCACCCATGAACGCGGAACGCATCCGCGCTCAAATCA
AGTACGCAATTGCTCAAGGCTGGAGCCCCGGCATTGAGCACGTAGAAGTGAAAAACTCCATGAACCAATA
TTGGTACATGTGGAAACTTCCCTTCTTCGGCGAACAAAATGTCGACAACGTGTTGGCTGAAATTGAAGCG
TGTCGTAGTGCGTATCCAACACACCAGGTCAAACTGGTGGCTTATGACAACTATGCGCAAAGCTTAGGTC
TGGCCTTCGTGGTCTACCGCGGCAACTAAGTCAAGTCTGTCATTGCGCTGTGCGTTTCTCTACGCACAGC
ACTTATTCAAGATGGGGTCAAACATGAAAGCGGTTAAAACCAACGGCAAGCCGTCGGGTCGCGTTCGACC
ACAGCAATCAGTGGTTCACAACGACGCAATGATCGAAAATGCCGGTGATACTAACCAATCATCGTCCACT
TCATTAAATAATGAACTTTCCGAAATCTGCTCCATAGCAGACGACATGCCGGAGCGTTTTGGTTCACAAG
CCAAAACCGTCCGTGATATCTGCCGTGCACGCCGTCAAGCGCTCTCTGAGCGTGGAACTCGCGCCGTGCC
GCCAAAGCCGCAATCTCAAGGTGGTCCAGGACGCAATGGCTATCAAATTGATGGATACCTAGATACCGCA
CTTCATGGCGGCACAGCACCTTCCTGCAAGCCAACAGGCCGTGTCAAAAATTCTGTACAGTCGGGCAACG
CAGCGCCAAAAAAGGTTGAAACCGGTCACACCCTATCCGGCGGATCTGTTACGGGCACGCAAGTGGATCG
TAAATCTCATGTGACTGGAAACGAGCCGGGCACTTGCCGAGCAGTCACGGGCACCGAGTACGTAGGTACT
GAGCAATTCACCTCTTTTTGCAATACCAGCCCCAAGCCAAATGCGACGAAGGTCAATGTGACCACAACGG
CTCGTGGTCGCCCTGTTAGCGGTACGGAAGTTTCACGGACCGAGAAGGTAACTGGCAACGAATCCGGTGT
CTGCCGTAACGTTACCGGCACCGAATACATGAGTAATGAAGCTCACTTTTCTCTATGTGGAACAGCCGCA
AAGCCTTCACAAGCGGATAAAGTCATGTTCGGCGCCACAGCACGAACGCATCAAGTGGTCAGTGGCAGTG
ATGAATTCAGGCCCTCTTCTGTTACGGGTAACGAATCGGGTGCAAAACGCACAATTACCGGCTCGCAGTA
CGCAGACGAAGGTCTTGCGCGACTCACGATCAACGGAGCACCTGCAAAAGTAGCCAGAACCCACACCTTT
GCGGGCTCTGACGTTACCGGCACGGAAATCGGTCGCTCTACTCGCGTAACTGGTGATGAAAGCGGTTCGT
GTCGTTCAATCTCAGGCACCGAGTATCTCAGTAACGAGCAATTCCAATCCTTTTGTGACACAAAACCTCA
ACGCAGCCCGTTCAAGGTTGGCCAAGATCGCACGAACAAGGGTCAGTCTGTGACTGGTAACTTGGTTGAT
CGTTCCGAACTGGTTACAGGTAACGAACCAGGTTCATGCTCTCGGGTTACAGGCTCTCAGTATGGCCAAA
GCAAAATCTGCGGTGGTGGCGTGGGAAAAGTGCGCTCAATGCGCACCCTTCGCGGCACCTCAGTATCTGG
CCAACAGCTAGATCATGCCCCAAAGATGTCCGGTGACGAGCGCGGCGGGTGCATGCCCGTCACCGGTAAT
GAGTACTACGGTCGTGAACATTTCGAACCGTTTTGTACGAGCACCCCAGAGCCCGAAGCTCAATCAACTG
AACAATCATTGACCTGTGAAGGACAAATTATTAGCGGCACTTCAGTTGACGCCAGTGATTTGGTCACAGG
AAATGAAATCGGTGAACAGCAACTCATCAGCGGTGACGCCTATGTTGGCGCGCAGCAGACAGGTTGCCTT
CCCACTAGTCCACGCTTCAACCAAACTGGCAATGTTCAGTCAATGGGTTTTAAGAACACCAATCAGCCAG
AACAAAACTTTGCACCAGGTGAAGTAATGCCTACTGACTTTAGTATTCAAACCCCAGCTCGCTCGGCTCA
GAATCGCATTACAGGTAACGACATTGCGCCCTCAGGTCGCATTACAGGCCCTGGTATGCTGGCAACCGGC
TTGATTACAGGAACCCCCGAATTCAGGCACGCTGCGCGCGAGTTGGTTGGTTCTCCACAACCCATGGCAA
TGGCCATGGCCAACCGTAATAAGGCTGCTCAAGCACCTGTTGTGCAGCCAGAAGTGGTTGCAACTCAGGA
AAAGCCTGAGTTGGTATGTGCACCAAGAAGCGATCAAATGGATCGTGTGAGTGGCGAAGGCAAAGAACGT
TGCCACATCACTGGCGATGACTGGTCAGTTAACAAGCACATCACCGGTACAGCCGGTCAATGGGCGAGTG
GTCGCAACCCTTCCATGCGCGGTAATGCGCGTGTGGTCGAAACCAGCGCGTTTGCCAATCGCAATGTGCC
AAAACCTGAAAAGCCGGGCTCCAAGATCACGGGCAGTAGTGGTAATGACACCCAAGGTAGTCTGATCACT
TACTCCGGCGGCGCGCGCGGTTGAGCGTTAAGTAAAGTGTAACGATCATGAACACCCGTAACACACGAAG
CAAGCAACGCGCACCGTTTGGTGTTAGCTCATCAGTCAAACCTCGGCTTGACTTGATTGAGCAAGCACCA
AACCCTGCCTATGACCGCCATCCTGCTTGCATAACGTTGCCTGAGCGTACCTGCCGGCACCCGTTAACTG
ACCTTGAAGCCAACGAACAACTGGGTCGTTGCGAGGATAGCGTCAAGAACCGTTTTGATCGCGTTATCCC
TTTCTTGCAAGTTGTTGCTGGCATTCCTCTTGGTCTGGATTATGTTACCCGTGTTCAAGAATTAGCCCAG
TCGTCGCTTGGACATACGCTGCCCGAAGAATTACTCAAAGATAATTGGATCAGTGGGCACAATTTAAAAG
GCATTTTTGGCTACGCGACTGCTAAAGCACTAACAGCAGCCACGGAACAATTCAGTCGTAAAATAATGTC
TGAGAAGGACGATTCCGCATCGGCCATTGGCTTCTTCCTGGATTGCGGGTTCCACGCAGTGGACATAAGC
CCTTGTGCCGATGGTCGTCTCAAAGGGTTACTGCCTTACATATTGCGTTTGCCCCTTACGGCATTCACCT
ATCGTAAAGCCTACGCAGGCTCGATGTTCGATATTGAAGATGATCTGGCACAGTGGGAGAAAAATGAACT
CCGCCGTTATCGTGAAGGTGTTCCAAATACAGCGGATCAGCCAACACGATACCTGAAAATTGCTGTGTAT
CATTTCAGCACCTCTGACCCGACACACTCTGGCTGCGCGGCACACGGCAGTAATGATCGTGCAGCACTGG
AAGCGGCTTTAACCCAGCTGATGAAATTCAGAGAAGCGGTTGAAAATGCCCATTGCTGCGGCGCAAGTAT
CGATATTTTACTGATTGGCGTTGATACGGATACGGATGCCATTCGCGTTCATATTCCGGATAGCAAAGGT
TTTTTGAATCCGTATCGTTATGTTGACAACACAGTAACTTATGCGCAAACACTACATCTGGCGCCGGATG
AGGCTCGTGTGATTATTCACGAAGCAATTCTCAACGCAAACCGCAGCGATGGTTGGGCTAAAGGAAATGG
AGTAGCCAGCGAGGGGATGCGTCGTTTTATTGGTCAGCTTTTGATCAACAACCTCTCGCAAATCGATTAC
GTAGTAAATCGTCATGGTGGTCGCTATCCACCCAATGATATTGGTCATGCTGAGCGATATATCAGTGTTG
GTGATGGTTTTGATGAAGTTCAAATCCGGAATTTAGCCTACTACGCGCATTTGGATACGGTTGAAGAAAA
TGCGATTGATGTGGATGTGGGAATCAAAATTTTCACCAAACTTAATTTGAGTCGAGGTTTACCGATTCCG
ATTGCCATCCACTATCGCTATGACCCCAATGTTCCAGGCTCCAGAGAAAGAACCGTGGTCAAAGCAAGAC
GGATATACAACGCCATTAAAGAGCGGTTCTCATCCTTGGATGAGCAGAATCTATTGCAGTTTCGTTTGAG
CGTTCAGGCGCAGGATATCGGAAGCCCGATTGAAGAGGTTGCATCCGCATGAAAATCATGCAAGTTGAGA
AAACGTTGGTTTCAACAAACCGTATTGCTGATATGGGTCACAAACCACTATTAGTGGTATGGGAGAAACC
GGGCGCGCCCAGGCAGGTCGCCGTGGATGCGATTGGCTGCATACCGGGCGATTGGGTTTTGTGCGTTGGG
TCATCGGCAGCACGAGAGGCTGCAGGAAGCAAGTCTTATCCCTCTGATTTGACGATTATCGGGATTATTG
ATCAGTGGAATGGTGAGTAATGGAAGTAATGCGCGTTCGTTCCGACCTAATCGCAACACGCAGGATTCCC
GGTCTTAAAAATATCTCTTTGCGTGTCATGGAGGATGCTACGGGTAAGGTCAGTGTCGCTTGCGATCCCA
TTGGCGTTCCCGAGGGATGTTGGGTCTTTACGATTAGCGGCTCTGCCGCTCGGTTTGGCGTGGGTGATTT
TGAGATTCTCACGGATTTGACGATTGGTGGCATCATCGATCACTGGGTAACTTGACCATCGCTAGATGAG
TTGATTTTGAATGAGTCTTTATTGAGGAGAGAAGAAATGGCAGCAGTAACAGGTATTGCACTGGGTATGA
TTGAAACACGTGGTCTGGTTCCAGCGATTGAAGCTGCCGATGCCATGACCAAGGCCGCCGAAGTACGTTT
GGTTGGCCGTCAATTTGTTGGTGGTGGTTACGTGACCGTTTTGGTCCGTGGTGAAACCGGTGCCGTCAAC
GCAGCAGTTCGTGCGGGCGCTGATGCCTGCGAACGAGTCGGCGATGGTCTGGTCGCGGCGCATATCATTG
CCCGTGTCCATTCCGAAGTCGAAAACATCCTGCCGAAAGCCCCTGAAGCTTAAGGATTGGGAAAGACGAA
CCGGCGCAGGCTTGTTCCGGTTCTTTGCATAAAGTGACAGCTTAGGAGTTTATTTAAATGGCTGATGTAA
CTGGTATTGCTCTGGGTATGATCGAAACACGTGGCTTAGTTCCTGCGATTGAAGCAGCGGACGCCATGAC
TAAAGCGGCTGAAGTGCGTTTGGTCGGTCGTCAATTTGTTGGTGGCGGTTACGTCACCGTATTGGTTCGG
GGCGAAACAGGCGCTGTTAACGCCGCTGTTCGTGCTGGCGCCGATGCTTGCGAACGTGTTGGTGATGGCT
TGGTTGCTGCGCACATCATTGCGCGTGTCCACTCAGAAGTAGAAAACATTCTGCCTAAGGCGCCACAAGC
CTAAGTCAGATATTCCTAAGACGGCTCACTTCGGCGACACCCGTCGCCGAAACCGTCTAACCAAATTTCT
GGGCTCGTTCTGAACGTGCTCAACACTAGTTTTAGAGGATCTGTTATGGCAACGACTCACGGTATTGCCC
TGGGCATGATTGAAACACGAGGATTGGTTCCTGCCATTGAAGCCGCAGATGCCATGACCAAAGCGGCGGA
AGTCCGTCTGGTCGGACGATCATTTGTTGGCGGCGGTTACGTGACCGTAATGGTTCGTGGTGAGACAGGT
GCAGTAAATGCTGCCGTTCGTGCGGGTGCTGACGCCTGTGAACGTGTTGGCGATGGCCTGGTTGCTGCGC
ACATCATTGCGCGCGTTCATTCTGAAGTTGAGATCATCCTACCCGAGACGCCCGAAGACTCAGATTCCGC
GTGGTGTATCGCAAATCTGAATAGCTAATGTCTAGTAGGGAAGATGCGCATGAACAACATTGATTTGCGC
GTCTATTCGTTTATCGATTCGCTTCAACCGCAGCTTGCATCCTATCTTGCGACATCATCGCAAGGCTTTC
TTCCCGTTCCGGGTGATGCCTGCTTGTGGATTGAAGTCGCGCCGGGCATGGCCGTCCATCGCCTCAGTGA
TATTGCGCTAAAGGCCACGAACGTTCGTCTCGGCGAACAGGTAGTCGAGCGTGCTTTTGGCTCGATGGAA
ATTCATTACCGAAACCAAAGCGACGTTCTCGCATCCGGTGAGGCCGTTTTAAGAGAAATCAATCACGCGC
AAGAAGATCGTCTGCCTTGTCGCATCGCATGGAAAGAGATCATTCGAGCGATTACCCCCGATCATGCCAC
CTTGATCAATCGCCAGTTGCGTAAAGGCTCTATGCTGTTGCCGGGCAAAAGCATGTTCATCCTTGAAACA
GAACCGGCAGGTTATATTGTTCAGGCTGCCAACGAGGCCGAGAAAGCAGCTCATGTGACTCTGATCGATG
TACGTGCTTTTGGTAACTTTGGTCGCCTGACCATGATGGGCAGCGAAGCGGAAACCGAAGAAGCCATGCG
GGCGGCTGAGGCCACAATCGCAAGCATCAACGCGCGTGCGCGTCGCGCTGAAGGGTTCTAAGCGGCCGCG
AGGTTCCAACTTTCACCATAATGAAATAAGATCACTACCGGGCGTATTTTTTGAGTTATCGAGATTTTCA
GGAGCTAAGGAAGCTAAAATGGAGAAAAAAATCACTGGATATACCACCGTTGATATATCCCAATGGCATC
GTAAAGAACATTTTGAGGCATTTCAGTCAGTTGCTCAATGTACCTATAACCAGACCGTTCAGCTGGATAT
TACGGCCTTTTTAAAGACCGTAAAGAAAAATAAGCACAAGTTTTATCCGGCCTTTATTCACATTCTTGCC
CGCCTGATGAATGCTCATCCGGAGTTCCGTATGGCAATGAAAGACGGTGAGCTGGTGATATGGGATAGTG
TTCACCCTTGTTACACCGTTTTCCATGAGCAAACTGAAACGTTTTCATCGCTCTGGAGTGAATACCACGA
CGATTTCCGGCAGTTTCTACACATATATTCGCAAGATGTGGCGTGTTACGGTGAAAACCTGGCCTATTTC
CCTAAAGGGTTTATTGAGAATATGTTTTTCGTCTCAGCCAATCCCTGGGTGAGTTTCACCAGTTTTGATT
TAAACGTGGCCAATATGGACAACTTCTTCGCCCCCGTTTTCACTATGGGCAAATATTATACGCAAGGCGA
CAAGGTGCTGATGCCGCTGGCGATTCAGGTTCATCATGCCGTTTGTGATGGCTTCCATGTCGGCAGAATG
CTTAATGAATTACAACAGTACTGCGATGAGTGGCAGGGCGGGGCGTAATTTTTTTAAGGCAGTTATTGGT
GCCCTTGAATTCCTACTAGTCGAAGCGGCATGCATTTACGTTGACACCATCGAATGGTGCAAAACCTTTC
GCGGTATGGCATGATAGCGCCCGGAAGAGAGTCAATTCAGGGTGGTGAATGTGAAACCAGTAACGTTATA
CGATGTCGCAGAGTATGCCGGTGTCTCTTATCAGACCGTTTCCCGCGTGGTGAACCAGGCCAGCCACGTT
TCTGCGAAAACGCGGGAAAAAGTGGAAGCGGCGATGGCGGAGCTGAATTACATTCCCAACCGCGTGGCAC
AACAACTGGCGGGCAAACAGTCGTTGCTGATTGGCGTTGCCACCTCCAGTCTGGCCCTGCACGCGCCGTC
GCAAATTGTCGCGGCGATTAAATCTCGCGCCGATCAACTGGGTGCCAGCGTGGTGGTGTCGATGGTAGAA
CGAAGCGGCGTCGAAGCCTGTAAAGCGGCGGTGCACAATCTTCTCGCGCAACGCGTCAGTGGGCTGATCA
TTAACTATCCGCTGGATGACCAGGATGCCATTGCTGTGGAAGCTGCCTGCACTAATGTTCCGGCGTTATT
TCTTGATGTCTCTGACCAGACACCCATCAACAGTATTATTTTCTCCCATGAAGACGGTACGCGACTGGGC
GTGGAGCATCTGGTCGCATTGGGTCACCAGCAAATCGCGCTGTTAGCGGGCCCATTAAGTTCTGTCTCGG
CGCGTCTGCGTCTGGCTGGCTGGCATAAATATCTCACTCGCAATCAAATTCAGCCGATAGCGGAACGGGA
AGGCGACTGGAGTGCCATGTCCGGTTTTCAACAAACCATGCAAATGCTGAATGAGGGCATCGTTCCCACT
GCGATGCTGGTTGCCAACGATCAGATGGCGCTGGGCGCAATGCGCGCCATTACCGAGTCCGGGCTGCGCG
TTGGTGCGGATATCTCGGTAGTGGGATACGACGATACCGAAGACAGCTCATGTTATATCCCGCCGTTAAC
CACCATCAAACAGGATTTTCGCCTGCTGGGGCAAACCAGCGTGGACCGCTTGCTGCAACTCTCTCAGGGC
CAGGCGGTGAAGGGCAATCAGCTGTTGCCCGTCTCACTGGTGAAAAGAAAAACCACCCTGGCGCCCAATA
CGCAAACCGCCTCTCCCCGCGCGTTGGCCGATTCATTAATGCAGCTGGCACGACAGGTTTCCCGACTGGA
AAGCGGGCAGTGATCCCACAGCCGCCAGTTCCGCTGGCGGCATTTTAACTTTCTTTAATAATCTAGTGAC
AAGCCGGGGCAGACGTGAGCCGTAGTCCCGTCGCCAGACGCGGGTGCCCACGGGCGTCGTCAGGATGTCC
GTAATTGACTGCCGGAGGTGGTCAATGCCCTTCAGCTCCTTGCCACTGTCACGGCTCATGCCTCGGGTCA
TTAGTCGCCCGCTCCGGTATCTTCACTGGCTTCGATGATTGCCGCCCCGCAGCTGCAGAGGTCACCGATC
CGAGCAGTCGGCCTCTGGTTGGTAAAGACCGTGCGACTGCCGGTGATGATCGTGTTCAAGCCATGCAGGG
GGCAGGCGTGAAGGTCATCCTTTCGGGCCACGGGGCGGCTGTTGACGAAGGTGTCGTCGCTCCCGGTGAT
GATGATCCCGCCGTGATCGGTCACGTCGTTTAGTCGAGCGATGCCTGGCGTCGTAGTCACGGGTTTAGGT
CAATACGACTTGCGGTCACTGTAACGTTGCCCTCGGCGGTCACGTTAACGTCGCCTTGGGCTTCGACTTG
CGCCTCCTGCACAAGGATCACAATCCGTCCTTGGGCTGCGGTGAGGTCGATCTTGTACTCATGCGCTTCG
CGGTCGTACTGGATGATTGAGTCATCCTCGAACTGCGTCTTTTGGATCGTTTCTTTGTCCTCGATCTGGG
GGTAGTCAGTCGAGAACGCGCCGGGCATCGCGAAGCCCTGACTGATCTCGCCGGAGGGGGCCATCACGAC
GACGGCCTCACCGACCTCGGGCGCCCACCAGAACCGATCCTTGCCCGCTCGCTGCGTGAGCCACGGAATC
CAGTCAGTGAGGAGCAGCGCCTCGCCGCTCTCCTCGTCTTCCTCGATCGCGACACGGATCAGCCCCTTGG
GATAGTCAGCCTCGGCTACCCTGCCTACGCGGAGCAAGTTGCCGTGACGCCGACTGTCTCGAGTCTAGTC
GCGTTGCTGGCGTTTTTCCATAGGCTCCGCCCCCCTGACGAGCATCACAAAAATCGACGCTCAAGTCAGA
GGTGGCGAAACCCGACAGGACTATAAAGATACCAGGCGTTTCCCCCTGGAAGCTCCCTCGTGCGCTCTCC
TGTTCCGACCCTGCCGCTTACCGGATACCTGTCCGCCTTTCTCCCTTCGGGAAGCGTGGCGCTTTCTCAT
AGCTCACGCTGTAGGTATCTCAGTTCGGTGTAGGTCGTTCGCTCCAAGCTGGGCTGTGTGCACGAACCCC
CCGTTCAGCCCGACCGCTGCGCCTTATCCGGTAACTATCGTCTTGAGTCCAACCCGGTAAGACACGACTT
ATCGCCACTGGCAGCAGCCACTGGTAACAGGATTAGCAGAGCGAGGTATGTAGGCGGTGCTACAGAGTTC
TTGAAGTGGTGGCCTAACTACGGCTACACTAGAAGAACAGTATTTGGTATCTGCGCTCTGCTGAAGCCAG
TTACCTTCGGAAAAAGAGTTGGTAGCTCTTGATCCGGCAAACAAACCACCGCTGGTAGCGGTGGTTTTTT
TGTTTGCAAGCAGCAGATTACGCGCAGAAAAAAAGGATCTCAAGAAGATCCTTTGATCTTTTCTACGGGG
TCTGACGCTCAGTCTAGTTCAGCCAGCTCGTCGTGATGTCGAAACCCAAGCCACCCTCAGAGGTGAAGGC
CGCTTCGAGCACATCGGGAAGCGTGTCGACGACGGTGCTCGGTGCCTCGGGTAAGAGCCAGATAGATGCG
GTGACGTTCACCGTCGCGATCGTGGCGGGAACCACGGTCACTGCGTCCGTTACAACTCGCACGTCGTCGG
CCAGCACGACTGACTCGACGGCTTCGATTAGCCCGGGAGAGGCAAGGCCATCAGGCTCGGTAGACAGAAT
GCTGATTAACACCTCGCCGGGAGCAGGGCTGCTCACAGCCGCGTCCTTCACCCGTGGGTCAGCCGTCAGC
GCTTGATAGCGGTACCAGGCCGCACCGCCTGCGGTCGAGCTGCCCTTGATCCGCTCGATGGTGCGATCGC
GAAGCTCGCCATCCGGCTCATTCGGCTGCCGCACCACGCCGTAGAACGCGGCAAGGTTGTCGAGGTCGGG
GCCGTTTGAGTAGCGAAGCAGTGTCGCAAGAAGTGCGTCGTTGATCCGCTGACGCAGGATCAGCTCGCGG
GCTGCGCAGACCTCCAGCAGCTTGATGACCGGGTCGGATTCGAGGATGGCGGTGTAGCTGGCGTCACGCG
ATCGCAGGTCGTCGATCAAGTCCTGCAGGATCAGTTCAAAGTCCAGCGCTTCGATGATGGTGGGCGCGGG
AATCGTAGCAAAGTCAAGAACGGTCATGAGACGACTAAGCCCTCCAGCGTGATACGCCTGCCCTCGGGGA
TGTAGTAGCCGATCAGGTTCAGCTCGACTTGACCAGCT
Features (pLannotate 1.2.2; 20 found; start..end, strand, type, name):
    122..165     -  terminator     rrnB T1 terminator: Escherichia coli rrnB; transcription terminator T1 from the E. coli rrnB gene
    297..324     +  terminator     rrnB T2 terminator: transcription terminator T2 from the E. coli rrnB gene
    346..365     +  protein_bind   lac operator (symmetric): The lac repressor binds to the lac operator to inhibit transcription in E. coli. This inhibition can be relieved by adding lactose or isopropyl-β-D-thiogalactopyranoside (IPTG). The symmetric lac operator was optimized for tight binding of lac repressor. lac repressor encoded by lacI
    383..410     +  promoter       lac UV5 promoter (fragment): E. coli lac promoter with an "up" mutation
    414..436     +  protein_bind   lac operator (fragment): The lac repressor binds to the lac operator to inhibit transcription in E. coli. This inhibition can be relieved by adding lactose or isopropyl-β-D-thiogalactopyranoside (IPTG). lac repressor encoded by lacI
    479..1897    +  CDS            cbbL: RBL1_HALNC - Experimental evidence at protein level: Swiss-Prot protein existence level 1. Alpha-carboxysomes are able to assemble in the absence of RuBisCO, unlike beta-carboxysomes. The RuBisCO large subunit is required for enzyme integration into carboxysomes; replacing it with the carboxysomally targeted gene (Tcr_0838, AC Q31HD9) of H.crungenus places RuBisCO in the carboxysome, while the non-carboxysomal large subunit of H.crungenus (Tcr_0427, AC Q31IK0) is not incorporated in the carboxysome. From Halothiobacillus neapolitanus (strain ATCC 23641 / c2) (Thiobacillus neapolitanus).
   1937..2266    +  CDS            cbbS: RBS_HALNC - Also known as rbcS. Experimental evidence at protein level: Swiss-Prot protein existence level 1. RuBisCO catalyzes two reactions: the carboxylation of D- ribulose 1,5-bisphosphate, the primary event in carbon dioxide fixation, as well as the oxidative fragmentation of the pentose substrate. Both reactions occur simultaneously and in competition at the same active site (Ref.3, PubMed:18258595, PubMed:18974784). There are estimated to be 270 RuBisCO heterohexadecamers per carboxysome (Ref.6). From Halothiobacillus neapolitanus (strain ATCC 23641 / c2) (Thiobacillus neapolitanus).
   2337..4571    +  CDS            csoS2 (fragment): CSOS2_HALNC - Experimental evidence at protein level: Swiss-Prot protein existence level 1. Unlike beta-carboxysomes, alpha-carboxysomes (Cb) can form without cargo protein. CsoS2 is essential for Cb formation and is also capable of targeting foreign proteins to the Cb. The Cb shell assembles with the aid of CsoS2; CsoS1A, CsoS1B and CsoS1C form the majority of the shell while CsoS4A and CsoS4B form vertices. CsoS1D forms pseudohexamers that probably control metabolite flux into and out of the shell. From Halothiobacillus neapolitanus (strain ATCC 23641 / c2) (Thiobacillus neapolitanus).
   4598..6139    +  CDS            csoS3: CSOCA_HALNC - Also known as ORF1 From Halothiobacillus neapolitanus (strain ATCC 23641 / c2) (Thiobacillus neapolitanus).
   6139..6387    +  CDS            csoS4A: CSS4A_HALNC - Also known as orfA From Halothiobacillus neapolitanus (strain ATCC 23641 / c2) (Thiobacillus neapolitanus).
   6390..6632    +  CDS            csoS4B: CSS4B_HALNC - Also known as orfB From Halothiobacillus neapolitanus (strain ATCC 23641 / c2) (Thiobacillus neapolitanus).
   6687..6980    +  CDS            csoS1C: CSOSC_HALNC - Also known as Orf1 From Halothiobacillus neapolitanus (strain ATCC 23641 / c2) (Thiobacillus neapolitanus).
   7058..7351    +  CDS            csoS1A: CSOSA_HALNC - Also known as csoS1 From Halothiobacillus neapolitanus (strain ATCC 23641 / c2) (Thiobacillus neapolitanus).
   7466..7795    +  CDS            csoS1B: CSOSB_HALNC - Also known as Orf3 From Halothiobacillus neapolitanus (strain ATCC 23641 / c2) (Thiobacillus neapolitanus).
   7820..8458    +  CDS            csoS1D: CSOSD_HALNC - Experimental evidence at protein level: Swiss-Prot protein existence level 1. Unlike beta-carboxysomes, alpha-carboxysomes (Cb) can form without cargo protein. CsoS2 is essential for Cb formation and is also capable of targeting foreign proteins to the Cb. The Cb shell assembles with the aid of CsoS2; CsoS1A, CsoS1B and CsoS1C form the majority of the shell while CsoS4A and CsoS4B form vertices. CsoS1D forms pseudohexamers that probably control metabolite flux into and out of the shell. From Halothiobacillus neapolitanus (strain ATCC 23641 / c2) (Thiobacillus neapolitanus).
   8470..8558    +  promoter       cat promoter (fragment): promoter of the E. coli cat gene encoding chloramphenicol acetyltransferase
   8559..9215    +  CDS            cat: CAT_ECOLX - Experimental evidence at protein level: Swiss-Prot protein existence level 1. This enzyme is an effector of chloramphenicol resistance in bacteria. From Escherichia coli. This protein is used as a marker in many commonly used cloning vectors, such as pACYC184.
   9283..9360    +  promoter       lacIq promoter: lacI (mutant); In the lacIq allele, a single base change in the promoter boosts expression of the lacI gene about 10-fold.
   9361..10443   +  CDS            lacI: lac repressor; lacI; The lac repressor binds to the lac operator to inhibit transcription in E. coli. This inhibition can be relieved by adding lactose or isopropyl-β-D-thiogalactopyranoside (IPTG).
  11425..12013   -  rep_origin     ori: high-copy-number ColE1/pMB1/pBR322/pUC origin of replication
