[The description below was written by a language model from this plasmid's Addgene catalogue record and pLannotate feature annotations shown in this document.]
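Description:
pLz77_CB_operon_CsoS2_N3 is a bacterial expression plasmid of roughly 12.9 kb, built on the NS3 backbone, that carries the alpha-carboxysome operon of Halothiobacillus neapolitanus for heterologous expression in E. coli. It replicates from a ColE1/pMB1-type origin and is selected with chloramphenicol through a cat gene driven by its own promoter; the catalogue lists the copy number as unknown. The sequenced record (12,848 nt) is slightly shorter than the stated total size.

The roughly 8 kb insert is a single polycistronic unit encoding ten proteins in order: the Rubisco large and small subunits (CbbL, CbbS), the scaffolding protein CsoS2, the carboxysomal carbonic anhydrase (CsoSCA, annotated as csoS3), the vertex proteins CsoS4A and CsoS4B, the major shell hexamer proteins CsoS1C, CsoS1A and CsoS1B, and the pseudohexameric shell protein CsoS1D. Transcription comes from a lacUV5-derived promoter flanked by a symmetric and a conventional lac operator, and the plasmid supplies lac repressor from a lacIq-driven lacI gene, so expression is repressed until IPTG is added. rrnB T1 and T2 terminators lie upstream of the promoter, where they would insulate the operon from read-through transcription.

The defining feature is the CsoS2 variant. The construct is described as identical to pLz37 except that amino acids 1–108 and 220–235 of CsoS2 are deleted, removing the N-terminal repeats N1, N2 and N4 and leaving only N3; the feature table accordingly annotates csoS2 as a fragment. The associated study concerns multivalent CsoS2–Rubisco interactions in alpha-carboxysome formation, so this plasmid appears to serve as a test of how reducing the number of N-terminal repeats affects carboxysome assembly and Rubisco encapsulation.
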