Addgene plasmid #140859: pLz77_CB_operon_CsoS2_N3
Purpose: Same as pLz37 but with CsoS2 discontinuously truncated such that repeats N1, N2, and N4 are removed
Depositing lab: David Savage. Depositing organization: University of California, Berkeley. Publication: Multivalent interactions between CsoS2 and Rubisco mediate alpha-carboxysome formation. Oltrogge LM, Chaijarasphong T, Chen AW, Bolin ER, Marqusee S, Savage DF. Nat Struct Mol Biol. 2020 Mar;27(3):281-287. doi: 10.1038/s41594-020-0387-7. Epub 2020 Mar 2. PubMed 32123388.
Backbone
  Vector backbone: NS3
  Backbone size w/o insert (bp): 4891
  Total vector size (bp): 12874
  Vector type: Bacterial Expression
Growth in bacteria
  Bacterial resistance: Chloramphenicol, 25 μg/mL
  Growth temperature: 37°C
  Growth strain: DH5alpha
  Copy number: Unknown
Gene/Insert
  Gene/Insert name: CbbL, CbbS, CsoS2 (delN1-N2, N4), CsoSCA, CsoS4A, CsoS4B, CsoS1C, CsoS1A, CsoS1B, CsoS1D
  Species: Halothiobacillus neapolitanus
  Insert size (bp): 7985
  Mutation: deleted amino acids 1-108 and 220-235 of CsoS2
Terms and licenses: Academic/Nonprofit Terms; Industry Terms: Not Available to Industry
How to cite: pLz77_CB_operon_CsoS2_N3 was a gift from David Savage (Addgene plasmid # 140859 ; http://n2t.net/addgene:140859 ; RRID:Addgene_140859)
